Addgene plasmid #32041: PREX1
Purpose: Bacterial expression for structure determination; may not be full ORF
Depositing lab: Cheryl Arrowsmith. Depositing organization: University of Toronto.
Backbone
  Vector backbone: pET28-MHL
  Backbone manufacturer: Structural Genomics Consortium (Addgene plasmid 26096)
  Backbone size w/o insert (bp): 7325
  Vector type: Bacterial Expression
Growth in bacteria
  Bacterial resistance: Kanamycin, 50 μg/mL
  Growth temperature: 37°C
  Growth strain: DH5alpha
  Copy number: Low Copy
Gene/Insert
  Gene/Insert name: PREX1 (alt names: PDB: 3QIK; phosphatidylinositol-3,4,5-trisphosphate-dependent Rac exchange factor 1, first PDZ domain)
  Insert size (bp): 300
  Mutation: first PDZ domain only (amino acids Residues 607-706)
  GenBank ID: BC053616
  Entrez Gene: PREX1 (a.k.a. P-REX1)
  Tag / fusion protein: His (with TEV cleavage) (N terminal on backbone)
  Cloning method: Ligation Independent Cloning
  Sequencing primers: 5′ T7; 3′ T7-term
Terms and licenses: Academic/Nonprofit Terms; Industry Terms: Not Available to Industry
Depositor comments: PDB: 3QIK. http://www.thesgc.org/structures/3QIK/
How to cite: PREX1 was a gift from Cheryl Arrowsmith (Addgene plasmid # 32041 ; http://n2t.net/addgene:32041 ; RRID:Addgene_32041)
