[The description below was written by a language model from this plasmid's Addgene catalogue record.]
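Description:
PREX1 is a bacterial expression plasmid built on the pET28-MHL backbone, a Structural Genomics Consortium vector adapted for ligation-independent cloning. It is maintained in E. coli under kanamycin selection and is recorded as low copy. The record does not include a feature table, so the origin of replication and promoter are not explicitly stated. The listed sequencing primers (T7 forward and T7 terminator reverse) are consistent with the T7 promoter/terminator expression cassette typical of pET-series vectors, in which transcription depends on T7 RNA polymerase supplied by the expression host.

The insert is a roughly 300 bp fragment of PREX1 (phosphatidylinositol-3,4,5-trisphosphate-dependent Rac exchange factor 1, also known as P-REX1), a guanine nucleotide exchange factor for Rac. Only the first PDZ domain is encoded, corresponding to residues 607–706, so this is not the full open reading frame. The backbone contributes an N-terminal His tag followed by a TEV protease cleavage site. This allows the domain to be purified by immobilised metal affinity chromatography and the tag to be removed afterwards, leaving a near-native fragment.

The stated purpose is recombinant production of the domain in bacteria for structure determination, and the depositor notes link it to a deposited crystal structure of this PDZ domain. It would be suitable for producing the isolated domain for structural, biophysical or binding studies, but not for work that needs full-length PREX1 or its catalytic activity.
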