>Addgene plasmid #32041 | PREX1 | depositor partial sequence | sequence record 38616 | insert
AAGAACAAACAGCTTCGCAACGACTTCAAGCTGGTGGAGAACATTCTGGCCAAGCGCCTGCTGATCCTGC
CCCAGGAGGAGGACTATGGCTTTGACATCGAGGAGAAGAACAAGGCTGTGGTGGTGAAGTCCGTCCAGAG
GGGCTCGCTGGCTGAGGTGGCTGGCCTGCAGGTGGGGAGGAAGATCTACTCCATCAATGAGGACCTGGTG
TTCCTGCGGCCGTTTTCAGAGGTGGAGTCCATCCTCAACCAGTCCTTCTGCTCCCGCCGCCCTCTGCGCC
TCCTGGTGGCCACGAAGGCC
