>Addgene plasmid #32041 | PREX1 | addgene partial sequence | sequence record 42060 | T7 5'-TAATACGACTCACTATAGGG-3'
TCCCTCTGAATATTTTGTTTAACTTTAAGAAGGAGATATACCATGCATCATCATCATCATCACAGCAGCG
GCAGAGAAAACTTGTATTTCCAGGGCAAGAACAAACAGCTTCGCAACGACTTCAAGCTGGTGGAGAACAT
TCTGGCCAAGCGCCTGCTGATCCTGCCCCAGGAGGAGGACTATGGCTTTGACATCGAGGAGAAGAACAAG
GCTGTGGTGGTGAAGTCCGTCCAGAGGGGCTCGCTGGCTGAGGTGGCTGGCCTGCAGGTGGGGAGGAAGA
TCTACTCCATCAATGAGGACCTGGTGTTCCTGCGGCCGTTTTCAGAGGTGGAGTCCATCCTCAACCAGTC
CTTCTGCTCCCGCCGCCCTCTGCGCCTCCTGGTGGCCACGAAGGCCTGATGACGAAGCTTGCGGCCGCAC
TCGAGCACCACCACCACCACCACTGAGATCCGGCTGCTAACAAAGCCCGAAAGGAAGCTGAGTTGGCTGC
TGCCACCGCTGAGCAATAACTAGCATAACCCCTTGGGGCCTCTAAACGGGTCTTGAGGGGTTTTTTGCTG
AAAGGAGGAACTATATCCGGATTGGCGAATGGG
[124 nt withheld, positions 594-717]
C
[75 nt withheld, positions 719-793]
